>Addgene plasmid #44779 | pFSBC15 | depositor full sequence | sequence record 61387 | pFSBC15 sequence 2406 bps
GCGCCCAATACGCAAACCGCCTCTCCCCGCGCGTTGGCCGATTCATTAATGCAGCTGGCACGACAGGTTT
CCCGACTGGAAAGCGGGCAGTGAGCGCAACGCAATTAAAATGATACGGCGACCACCGAGATCTACACTCT
TTCCCTACACGACGCTCTTCCGATCTAGTGAGGTAAAACGACGGCCAGTTACGCATCTGTGCGGTATTTC
ACACCGCATATGGTGCACTCTCAGTACAATCTGCTCTGATGCCGCATAGTTAAGCCAGCCCCGACACCCG
CCAACACCCGCTGACGCGCCCTGACGGGCTTGTCTGCTCCCGGCATCCGCTTACAGACAAGCTGTGACCG
TCTCCGGGAGCTGCATGTGTCAGAGGTTTTCACCGTCATCACCGAAACGCGCGAGACGAAAGGGCCTCGT
GATACGCCTATTTTTATAGGTTAATGTCATGATAATAATGGTTTCTTAGACGTCAGGTGGCACTTTTCGG
GGAAATGTGCGCGGAACCCCTATTTGTTTATTTTTCTAAATACATTCAAATATGTATCCGCTCATGAGAC
AATAACCCTGATAAATGCTTCAATAATATTGAAAAAGGAAGAGTATGAGTATTCAACATTTCCGTGTCGC
CCTTATTCCCTTTTTTGCGGCATTTTGCCTTCCTGTTTTTGCTCACCCAGAAACGCTGGTGAAAGTAAAA
GATGCTGAAGATCAGTTGGGTGCACGAGTGGGTTACATCGAACTGGATCTCAACAGCGGTAAGATCCTTG
AGAGTTTTCGCCCCGAAGAACGTTTTCCAATGATGAGCACTTTTAAAGTTCTGCTATGTGGCGCGGTATT
ATCCCGTATTGACGCCGGGCAAGAGCAACTCGGTCGCCGCATACACTATTCTCAGAATGACTTGGTTGAG
TACTCACCAGTCACAGAAAAGCATCTTACGGATGGCATGACAGTAAGAGAATTATGCAGTGCTGCCATAA
CCATGAGTGATAACACTGCGGCCAACTTACTTCTGACAACGATCGGAGGACCGAAGGAGCTAACCGCTTT
TTTGCACAACATGGGGGATCATGTAACTCGCCTTGATCGTTGGGAACCGGAGCTGAATGAAGCCATACCA
AACGACGAGCGTGACACCACGATGCCTGTAGCAATGGCAACAACGTTGCGCAAACTATTAACTGGCGAAC
TACTTACTCTAGCTTCCCGGCAACAATTAATAGACTGGATGGAGGCGGATAAAGTTGCAGGACCACTTCT
GCGCTCGGCCCTTCCGGCTGGCTGGTTTATTGCTGATAAATCTGGAGCCGGTGAGCGTGGGTCTCGCGGT
ATCATTGCAGCACTGGGGCCAGATGGTAAGCCCTCCCGTATCGTAGTTATCTACACGACGGGGAGTCAGG
CAACTATGGATGAACGAAATAGACAGATCGCTGAGATAGGTGCCTCACTGATTAAGCATTGGTAACTGTC
AGACCAAGTTTACTCATATATACTTTAGATTGATTTAAAACTTCATTTTTAATTTAAAAGGATCTAGGTG
AAGATCCTTTTTGATAATCTCATGACCAAAATCCCTTAACGTGAGTTTTCGTTCCACTGAGCGTCAGACC
CCGTAGAAAAGATCAAAGGATCTTCTTGAGATCCTTTTTTTCTGCGCGTAATCTGCTGCTTGCAAACAAA
AAAACCACCGCTACCAGCGGTGGTTTGTTTGCCGGATCAAGAGCTACCAACTCTTTTTCCGAAGGTAACT
GGCTTCAGCAGAGCGCAGATACCAAATACTGTTCTTCTAGTGTAGCCGTAGTTAGGCCACCACTTCAAGA
ACTCTGTAGCACCGCCTACATACCTCGCTCTGCTAATCCTGTTACCAGTGGCTGCTGCCAGTGGCGATAA
GTCGTGTCTTACCGGGTTGGACTCAAGACGATAGTTACCGGATAAGGCGCAGCGGTCGGGCTGAACGGGG
GGTTCGTGCACACAGCCCAGCTTGGAGCGAACGACCTACACCGAACTGAGATACCTACAGCGTGAGCTAT
GAGAAAGCGCCACGCTTCCCGAAGGGAGAAAGGCGGACAGGTATCCGGTAAGCGGCAGGGTCGGAACAGG
AGAGCGCACGAGGGAGCTTCCAGGGGGAAACGCCTGGTATCTTTATAGTCCTGTCGGGTTTCGCCACCTC
TGACTTGAGCGTCGATTTTTGTGATGCTCGTCAGGGGGGCGGAGCCTATGGAAAAACGCCAGCAACGCGG
CCTTTTTACGGTTCCTGGCCTTTTGCTGGCCTTTTGCTCACATGTTCTTTCCTGCGTTATCCCCTGATTC
TGTGGATAACCGTATTACCGCCTTTGAGTGAGCTGATACCGCTCGCCGCAGCCGAACGACCGAGCGCAGC
GAGTCAGTGAGCGAGGAAGCGGAAGA
Features (pLannotate 1.2.2; 7 found; start..end, strand, type, name):
      1..93      +  CDS            lacI (fragment): lac repressor; lacI; The lac repressor binds to the lac operator to inhibit transcription in E. coli. This inhibition can be relieved by adding lactose or isopropyl-β-D-thiogalactopyranoside (IPTG).
    173..189     -  CDS            lacZα (fragment): LacZα fragment of β-galactosidase; lacZ fragment
    189..268     -  misc_feature   bom (fragment): basis of mobility region from pBR322
    370..405     -  CDS            rop (fragment): Rop protein, which maintains plasmids at low copy number; rop
    500..604     +  promoter       AmpR promoter: bla
    605..1465    +  CDS            AmpR: β-lactamase; bla; confers resistance to ampicillin, carbenicillin, and related antibiotics
   1636..2224    +  rep_origin     ori: high-copy-number ColE1/pMB1/pBR322/pUC origin of replication
