[The description below was written by a language model from this plasmid's Addgene catalogue record and pLannotate feature annotations shown in this document.]
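Description:
pFSBC15 is a small, high-copy bacterial plasmid built on the pUC19 backbone, one member of a series of barcode-carrying templates made for the FREQ-Seq method. It replicates in E. coli through the ColE1/pMB1-type pUC origin and is selected with ampicillin via the β-lactamase gene (AmpR) driven by its native bla promoter. These two elements account for most of the roughly 2.4 kb sequence.

The payload is a short synthetic insert carrying a single six-nucleotide FREQ-Seq barcode, which distinguishes this plasmid from its siblings in the series. The automated annotation does not label the barcode or any adapter sequence. Outside the origin and resistance cassette it reports only short fragments matching lacI, lacZα, the pBR322 bom region and rop. These are best read as residual pieces of backbone rather than functional genes, and the intact lacZα and multiple cloning region of standard pUC19 do not appear in the feature list. The record does not state how the insert was cloned or where it sits, and no promoter is needed because the insert is not meant to be expressed.

According to the depositor's comments, the plasmids serve as templates for generating bridging primers that carry Illumina-compatible barcodes. In FREQ-Seq these primers allow a locus of interest to be amplified directly from mixed populations and tagged for sequencing, so that allele frequencies from many samples can be measured in a pooled run with minimal library preparation.
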