Addgene plasmid #44779: pFSBC15
Depositing lab: Christopher Marx. Depositing organization: Harvard University. Publication: FREQ-Seq: a rapid, cost-effective, sequencing-based method to determine allele frequencies directly from mixed populations. Chubiz LM, Lee MC, Delaney NF, Marx CJ. PLoS One. 2012;7(10):e47959. doi: 10.1371/journal.pone.0047959. Epub 2012 Oct 31. PubMed 23118913.
Backbone
  Vector backbone: pUC19
Growth in bacteria
  Bacterial resistance: Ampicillin, 100 μg/mL
  Growth temperature: 37°C
  Growth strain: DH10B
  Copy number: High Copy
Gene/Insert
  Gene/Insert name: FREQ-Seq Barcode: AGTGAG
  Species: Synthetic
  Cloning method: Unknown
  Sequencing primers: 5′ pBR322ori-F
Terms and licenses: Academic/Nonprofit Terms; Industry Terms: Not Available to Industry
Depositor comments: These plasmids are used to generate bridging primers with Illumina-compatible barcodes for allele frequency sequencing (FREQ-Seq). Similar to RNA-Seq, the FREQ-Seq method can rapidly determine allele frequencies directly from mixed populations with minimal library preparation.
How to cite: pFSBC15 was a gift from Christopher Marx (Addgene plasmid # 44779 ; http://n2t.net/addgene:44779 ; RRID:Addgene_44779)
