>Addgene plasmid #44779 | pFSBC15 | addgene partial sequence | sequence record 63034 | pBR322ori-F 5'-GGGAAACGCCTGGTATCTTT-3'
GTCGATTTTTGTGATGCTCGTCAGGGGGGCGGAGCCTATGGAAAAACGCCAGCAACGCGGCCTTTTTACG
GTTCCTGGCCTTTTGCTGGCCTTTTGCTCACATGTTCTTTCCTGCGTTATCCCCTGATTCTGTGGATAAC
CGTATTACCGCCTTTGAGTGAGCTGATACCGCTCGCCGCAGCCGAACGACCGAGCGCAGCGAGTCAGTGA
GCGAGGAAGCGGAAGAGCGCCCAATACGCAAACCGCCTCTCCCCGCGCGTTGGCCGATTCATTAATGCAG
CTGGCACGACAGGTTTCCCGACTGGAAAGCGGGCAGTGAGCGCAACGCAATTAAAATGATACGGCGACCA
CCGAGATCTACACTCTTTCCCTACACGACGCTCTTCCGATCTAGTGAGGTAAAACGACGGCCAGTTACGC
ATCTGTGCGGTATTTCACACCGCATATGGTGCACTCTCAGTACAATCTGCTCTGATGCCGCATAGTTAAG
CCAGCCCCGACACCCGCCAACACCCGCTGACGCGCCCTGACGGGCTTGTCTGCTCCCGGCATCCGCTTAC
AGACAAGCTGTGACCGTCTCCGGGAGCTGCATGTGTCAGAGGTTTTCACCGTCATCACCGAAACGCGCGA
GACGAAAGGGCCTCGTGATACGCCTATTTTTATAGGTTAATGTCATGATAATAATGGTTTCTTAGACGTC
AGGTGGCACTTTTCGGGGAAATGTGCGCGGAACCCCTATTTGTTTATTTTTCTAAATACATTCAAATATG
TATCCGCTCATGAGACAATAACCCT
